>Addgene plasmid #18780 | MSCV H-Ras V12 IRES GFP | addgene full sequence | sequence record 159508 | Addgene assembled full plasmid sequence
GTCTTGAGTCCAACCCGGTAAGACACGACTTATCGCCACTGGCAGCAGCCACTGGTAACAGGATTAGCAG
AGCGAGGTATGTAGGCGGTGCTACAGAGTTCTTGAAGTGGTGGCCTAACTACGGCTACACTAGAAGAACA
GTATTTGGTATCTGCGCTCTGCTGAAGCCAGTTACCTTCGGAAAAAGAGTTGGTAGCTCTTGATCCGGCA
AACAAACCACCGCTGGTAGCGGTGGTTTTTTTGTTTGCAAGCAGCAGATTACGCGCAGAAAAAAAGGATC
TCAAGAAGATCCTTTGATCTTTTCTACGGGGTCTGACGCTCAGTGGAACGAAAACTCACGTTAAGGGATT
TTGGTCATGAGATTATCAAAAAGGATCTTCACCTAGATCCTTTTAAATTAAAAATGAAGTTTTAAATCAA
TCTAAAGTATATATGAGTAAACTTGGTCTGACAGTTACCAATGCTTAATCAGTGAGGCACCTATCTCAGC
GATCTGTCTATTTCGTTCATCCATAGTTGCCTGACTCCCCGTCGTGTAGATAACTACGATACGGGAGGGC
TTACCATCTGGCCCCAGTGCTGCAATGATACCGCGAGACCCACGCTCACCGGCTCCAGATTTATCAGCAA
TAAACCAGCCAGCCGGAAGGGCCGAGCGCAGAAGTGGTCCTGCAACTTTATCCGCCTCCATCCAGTCTAT
TAATTGTTGCCGGGAAGCTAGAGTAAGTAGTTCGCCAGTTAATAGTTTGCGCAACGTTGTTGCCATTGCT
ACAGGCATCGTGGTGTCACGCTCGTCGTTTGGTATGGCTTCATTCAGCTCCGGTTCCCAACGATCAAGGC
GAGTTACATGATCCCCCATGTTGTGCAAAAAAGCGGTTAGCTCCTTCGGTCCTCCGATCGTTGTCAGAAG
TAAGTTGGCCGCAGTGTTATCACTCATGGTTATGGCAGCACTGCATAATTCTCTTACTGTCATGCCATCC
GTAAGATGCTTTTCTGTGACTGGTGAGTACTCAACCAAGTCATTCTGAGAATAGTGTATGCGGCGACCGA
GTTGCTCTTGCCCGGCGTCAATACGGGATAATACCGCGCCACATAGCAGAACTTTAAAAGTGCTCATCAT
TGGAAAACGTTCTTCGGGGCGAAAACTCTCAAGGATCTTACCGCTGTTGAGATCCAGTTCGATGTAACCC
ACTCGTGCACCCAACTGATCTTCAGCATCTTTTACTTTCACCAGCGTTTCTGGGTGAGCAAAAACAGGAA
GGCAAAATGCCGCAAAAAAGGGAATAAGGGCGACACGGAAATGTTGAATACTCATACTCTTCCTTTTTCA
ATATTATTGAAGCATTTATCAGGGTTATTGTCTCATGAGCGGATACATATTTGAATGTATTTAGAAAAAT
AAACAAATAGGGGTTCCGCGCACATTTCCCCGAAAAGTGCCACCTGACGTCTAAGAAACCATTATTATCA
TGACATTAACCTATAAAAATAGGCGTATCACGAGGCCCTTTCGTCTCGCGCGTTTCGGTGATGACGGTGA
AAACCTCTGACACATGCAGCTCCCGGAGACGGTCACAGCTTGTCTGTAAGCGGATGCCGGGAGCAGACAA
GCCCGTCAGGGCGCGTCAGCGGGTGTTGGCGGGTGTCGGGGCTGGCTTAACTATGCGGCATCAGAGCAGA
TTGTACTGAGAGTGCACCATATGCGGTGTGAAATACCGCACAGATGCGTAAGGAGAAAATACCGCATCAG
GCGCCATTCGCCATTCAGGCTGCGCAACTGTTGGGAAGGGCGATCGGTGCGGGCCTCTTCGCTATTACGC
CAGCTGGCGAAAGGGGGATGTGCTGCAAGGCGATTAAGTTGGGTAACGCCAGGGTTTTCCCAGTCACGAC
GTTGTAAAACGACGGCGCAAGGAATGGTGCATGCAAGGAGATGGCGCCCAACAGTCCCCCGGCCACGGGG
CCTGCCACCATACCCACGCCGAAACAAGCGCTCATGAGCCCGAAGTGGCGAGCCCGATCTTCCCCATCGG
TGATGTCGGCGATATAGGCGCCAGCAACCGCACCTGTGGCGCCGGTGATGCCGGCCACGATGCGTCCGGC
GTAGAGGCGATTAGTCCAATTTGTTAAAGACAGGATATCAGTGGTCCAGGCTCTAGTTTTGACTCAACAA
TATCACCAGCTGAAGCCTATAGAGTACGAGCCATAGATAAAATAAAAGATTTTATTTAGTCTCCAGAAAA
AGGGGGGAATGAAAGACCCCACCTGTAGGTTTGGCAAGCTAGCTTAAGTAACGCCATTTTGCAAGGCATG
GAAAATACATAACTGAGAATAGAGAAGTTCAGATCAAGGTTAGGAACAGAGAGACAGCAGAATATGGGCC
AAACAGGATATCTGTGGTAAGCAGTTCCTGCCCCGGCTCAGGGCCAAGAACAGATGGTCCCCAGATGCGG
TCCCGCCCTCAGCAGTTTCTAGAGAACCATCAGATGTTTCCAGGGTGCCCCAAGGACCTGAAATGACCCT
GTGCCTTATTTGAACTAACCAATCAGTTCGCTTCTCGCTTCTGTTCGCGCGCTTCTGCTCCCCGAGCTCA
ATAAAAGAGCCCACAACCCCTCACTCGGCGCGCCAGTCCTCCGATAGACTGCGTCGCCCGGGTACCCGTA
TTCCCAATAAAGCCTCTTGCTGTTTGCATCCGAATCGTGGACTCGCTGATCCTTGGGAGGGTCTCCTCAG
ATTGATTGACTGCCCACCTCGGGGGTCTTTCATTTGGAGGTTCCACCGAGATTTGGAGACCCCTGCCCAG
GGACCACCGACCCCCCCGCCGGGAGGTAAGCTGGCCAGCGGTCGTTTCGTGTCTGTCTCTGTCTTTGTGC
GTGTTTGTGCCGGCATCTAATGTTTGCGCCTGCGTCTGTACTAGTTAGCTAACTAGCTCTGTATCTGGCG
GACCCGTGGTGGAACTGACGAGTTCTGAACACCCGGCCGCAACCCTGGGAGACGTCCCAGGGACTTTGGG
GGCCGTTTTTGTGGCCCGACCTGAGGAAGGGAGTCGATGTGGAATCCGACCCCGTCAGGATATGTGGTTC
TGGTAGGAGACGAGAACCTAAAACAGTTCCCGCCTCCGTCTGAATTTTTGCTTTCGGTTTGGAACCGAAG
CCGCGCGTCTTGTCTGCTGCAGCGCTGCAGCATCGTTCTGTGTTGTCTCTGTCTGACTGTGTTTCTGTAT
TTGTCTGAAAATTAGGGCCAGACTGTTACCACTCCCTTAAGTTTGACCTTAGGTCACTGGAAAGATGTCG
AGCGGATCGCTCACAACCAGTCGGTAGATGTCAAGAAGAGACGTTGGGTTACCTTCTGCTCTGCAGAATG
GCCAACCTTTAACGTCGGATGGCCGCGAGACGGCACCTTTAACCGAGACCTCATCACCCAGGTTAAGATC
AAGGTCTTTTCACCTGGCCCGCATGGACACCCAGACCAGGTCCCCTACATCGTGACCTGGGAAGCCTTGG
CTTTTGACCCCCCTCCCTGGGTCAAGCCCTTTGTACACCCTAAGCCTCCGCCTCCTCTTCCTCCATCCGC
CCCGTCTCTCCCCCTTGAACCTCCTCGTTCGACCCCGCCTCGATCCTCCCTTTATCCAGCCCTCACTCCT
TCTCTAGGCGCCGGAATTAGATCCCAGTGTGGTGGTACAGCTTGGGGGGCCAGGGCCGGGGCCGAGCGAT
GACGGAATATAAGCTGGTGGTGGTGGGCGCCGTCGGTGTGGGCAAGAGTGCGCTGACCATCCAGCTGATC
CAGAACCATTTTGTGGACGAATACGACCCCACTATAGAGGATTCCTACCGGAAGCAGGTGGTCATTGATG
GGGAGACGTGCCTGTTGGACATCCTGGATACCGCCGGCCAGGAGGAGTACAGCGCCATGCGGGACCAGTA
CATGCGCACCGGGGAGGGCTTCCTGTGTGTGTTTGCCATCAACAACACCAAGTCTTTTGAGGACATCCAC
CAGTACAGGGAGCAGATCAAACGGGTGAAGGACTCGGATGACGTGCCCATGGTGCTGGTGGGGAACAAGT
GTGACCTGGCTGCACGCACTGTGGAATCTCGGCAGGCTCAGGACCTCGCCCGAAGCTACGGCATCCCCTA
CATCGAGACCTCGGCCAAGACCCGGCAGGGAGTGGAGGATGCCTTCTACACGTTGGTGCGTGAGATCCGG
CAGCACAAGCTGCGGAAGCTGAACCCTCCTGATGAGAGTGGCCCCGGCTGCATGAGCTGCAAGTGTGTGC
TCTCCTGACGCAGCACAAGCTCAGGACATGGAGGTGCCGGATGCAGGAAGGAGGTGCAGACGGAAGGAGG
AGGAAGGAAGGACGGAAGCAAGGAAGGAAGGAAGGGCTGCTGGAGCCCAGTCACCCCCCAAGCTGTAGGA
ATTCCGCCCCCCCCCTAACGTTACTGGCCGAAGCCGCTTGGAATAAGGCCGGTGTGCGTTTGTCTATATG
TTATTTTCCACCATATTGCCGTCTTTTGGCAATGTGAGGGCCCGGAAACCTGGCCCTGTCTTCTTGACGA
GCATTCCTAGGGGTCTTTCCCCTCTCGCCAAAGGAATGCAAGGTCTGTTGAATGTCGTGAAGGAAGCAGT
TCCTCTGGAAGCTTCTTGAAGACAAACAACGTCTGTAGCGACCCTTTGCAGGCAGCGGAACCCCCCACCT
GGCGACAGGTGCCTCTGCGGCCAAAAGCCACGTGTATAAGATACACCTGCAAAGGCGGCACAACCCCAGT
GCCACGTTGTGAGTTGGATAGTTGTGGAAAGAGTCAAATGGCTCTCCTCAAGCGTATTCAACAAGGGGCT
GAAGGATGCCCAGAAGGTACCCCATTGTATGGGATCTGATCTGGGGCCTCGGTGCACATGCTTTACATGT
GTTTAGTCGAGGTTAAAAAAACGTCTAGGCCCCCCGAACCACGGGGACGTGGTTTTCCTTTGAAAAACAC
GATAATACCATGGTGAGCAAGGGCGAGGAGCTGTTCACCGGGGTGGTGCCCATCCTGGTCGAGCTGGACG
GCGACGTAAACGGCCACAAGTTCAGCGTGTCCGGCGAGGGCGAGGGCGATGCCACCTACGGCAAGCTGAC
CCTGAAGTTCATCTGCACCACCGGCAAGCTGCCCGTGCCCTGGCCCACCCTCGTGACCACCCTGACCTAC
GGCGTGCAGTGCTTCAGCCGCTACCCCGACCACATGAAGCAGCACGACTTCTTCAAGTCCGCCATGCCCG
AAGGCTACGTCCAGGAGCGCACCATCTTCTTCAAGGACGACGGCAACTACAAGACCCGCGCCGAGGTGAA
GTTCGAGGGCGACACCCTGGTGAACCGCATCGAGCTGAAGGGCATCGACTTCAAGGAGGACGGCAACATC
CTGGGGCACAAGCTGGAGTACAACTACAACAGCCACAACGTCTATATCATGGCCGACAAGCAGAAGAACG
GCATCAAGGTGAACTTCAAGATCCGCCACAACATCGAGGACGGCAGCGTGCAGCTCGCCGACCACTACCA
GCAGAACACCCCCATCGGCGACGGCCCCGTGCTGCTGCCCGACAACCACTACCTGAGCACCCAGTCCGCC
CTGAGCAAAGACCCCAACGAGAAGCGCGATCACATGGTCCTGCTGGAGTTCGTGACCGCCGCCGGGATCA
CTCTCGGCATGGACGAGCTGTACAAGTAAAGCGGCCGCGACTCTAGAGTCGACCTGCAGGCATGCAAGCT
TCAGGTAGCCGGCTAACGTTAACAACCGGTACCTCTAGAACTATAGCTAGCATGCGCAAATTTAAAGCGC
TGATATCGATAAAATAAAAGATTTTATTTAGTCTCCAGAAAAAGGGGGGAATGAAAGACCCCACCTGTAG
GTTTGGCAAGCTAGCTTAAGTAACGCCATTTTGCAAGGCATGGAAAATACATAACTGAGAATAGAGAAGT
TCAGATCAAGGTTAGGAACAGAGAGACAGCAGAATATGGGCCAAACAGGATATCTGTGGTAAGCAGTTCC
TGCCCCGGCTCAGGGCCAAGAACAGATGGTCCCCAGATGCGGTCCCGCCCTCAGCAGTTTCTAGAGAACC
ATCAGATGTTTCCAGGGTGCCCCAAGGACCTGAAATGACCCTGTGCCTTATTTGAACTAACCAATCAGTT
CGCTTCTCGCTTCTGTTCGCGCGCTTCTGCTCCCCGAGCTCAATAAAAGAGCCCACAACCCCTCACTCGG
CGCGCCAGTCCTCCGATAGACTGCGTCGCCCGGGTACCCGTGTATCCAATAAACCCTCTTGCAGTTGCAT
CCGACTTGTGGTCTCGCTGTTCCTTGGGAGGGTCTCCTCTGAGTGATTGACTACCCGTCAGCGGGGGTCT
TTCATGGGTAACAGTTTCTTGAAGTTGGAGAACAACATTCTGAGGGTAGGAGTCGAATATTAAGTAATCC
TGACTCAATTAGCCACTGTTTTGAATCCACATACTCCAATACTCCTGAAATAGTTCATTATGGACAGCGC
AGAAAGAGCTGGGGAGAATTGTGAAATTGTTATCCGCTCACAATTCCACACAACATACGAGCCGGAAGCA
TAAAGTGTAAAGCCTGGGGTGCCTAATGAGTGAGCTAACTCACATTAATTGCGTTGCGCTCACTGCCCGC
TTTCCAGTCGGGAAACCTGTCGTGCCAGCTGCATTAATGAATCGGCCAACGCGCGGGGAGAGGCGGTTTG
CGTATTGGGCGCTCTTCCGCTTCCTCGCTCACTGACTCGCTGCGCTCGGTCGTTCGGCTGCGGCGAGCGG
TATCAGCTCACTCAAAGGCGGTAATACGGTTATCCACAGAATCAGGGGATAACGCAGGAAAGAACATGTG
AGCAAAAGGCCAGCAAAAGGCCAGGAACCGTAAAAAGGCCGCGTTGCTGGCGTTTTTCCATAGGCTCCGC
CCCCCTGACGAGCATCACAAAAATCGACGCTCAAGTCAGAGGTGGCGAAACCCGACAGGACTATAAAGAT
ACCAGGCGTTTCCCCCTGGAAGCTCCCTCGTGCGCTCTCCTGTTCCGACCCTGCCGCTTACCGGATACCT
GTCCGCCTTTCTCCCTTCGGGAAGCGTGGCGCTTTCTCATAGCTCACGCTGTAGGTATCTCAGTTCGGTG
TAGGTCGTTCGCTCCAAGCTGGGCTGTGTGCACGAACCCCCCGTTCAGCCCGACCGCTGCGCCTTATCCG
GTAACTATC
Features (pLannotate 1.2.2; 20 found; start..end, strand, type, name):
    455..1315    -  CDS            AmpR: β-lactamase; bla; confers resistance to ampicillin, carbenicillin, and related antibiotics
   1316..1420    -  promoter       AmpR promoter: bla
   1515..1550    +  CDS            rop (fragment): Rop protein, which maintains plasmids at low copy number; rop
   1652..1751    +  misc_feature   bom (fragment): basis of mobility region from pBR322
   1757..1906    -  CDS            lacZα (fragment): LacZα fragment of β-galactosidase; lacZ fragment
   1906..2107    -  CDS            TcR (fragment): tetracycline efflux protein; tet; confers resistance to tetracycline
   2108..2206    +  CDS            env (fragment): murine leukemia virus gPr80 envelope polyprotein precursor; env; proteolytically cleaved into gp70SU and p15TM subunits
   2248..2764    +  LTR            5' LTR: 5' long terminal repeat from murine embryonic stem cell virus
   2828..3169    +  misc_feature   MESV Ψ: packaging signal of murine embryonic stem cell virus
   3236..3652    +  CDS            gag (truncated): truncated Moloney murine leukemia virus (MMLV) gag gene lacking the start codon
   3709..4278    +  CDS            H-Ras (G12V): human oncoprotein generated by the G12V mutation in the small GTPase H-Ras
   4417..4977    +  misc_feature   IRES: internal ribosome entry site (IRES) of the encephalomyocarditis virus (EMCV)
   4980..5699    +  CDS            EGFP: the original enhanced GFP (Yang et al., 1996) mammalian codon-optimized
   5711..5741    +  misc_feature   MCS (fragment): pUC18/19 multiple cloning site
   5861..6375    +  LTR            3' LTR: 3' long terminal repeat from murine embryonic stem cell virus
   6537..6553    -  protein_bind   lac operator: The lac repressor binds to the lac operator to inhibit transcription in E. coli. This inhibition can be relieved by adding lactose or isopropyl-β-D-thiogalactopyranoside (IPTG). lac repressor encoded by lacI
   6561..6591    -  promoter       lac promoter: promoter for the E. coli lac operon
   6606..6627    -  protein_bind   CAP binding site: CAP binding activates transcription in the presence of cAMP. E. coli catabolite activator protein
   6640..6732    -  CDS            lacI (fragment): lac repressor; lacI; The lac repressor binds to the lac operator to inhibit transcription in E. coli. This inhibition can be relieved by adding lactose or isopropyl-β-D-thiogalactopyranoside (IPTG).
   6915..284     -  rep_origin     ori (across the origin): high-copy-number ColE1/pMB1/pBR322/pUC origin of replication
