[The description below was written by a language model from this plasmid's Addgene catalogue record and pLannotate feature annotations shown in this document.]
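Description:
MSCV H-Ras V12 IRES GFP is a gammaretroviral expression vector built on the MSCV-IRES-GFP backbone, designed to deliver oncogenic human H-Ras into mammalian cells by retroviral transduction. In bacteria the 7.2 kb plasmid is maintained through a high-copy ColE1/pUC-type origin and selected with ampicillin via the β-lactamase gene. The remaining bacterial annotations (fragments of rop, bom, lacZα, TcR and lacI, plus a lac promoter/operator) are non-functional remnants of earlier cloning vectors.

The proviral cassette is bounded by 5′ and 3′ long terminal repeats from murine embryonic stem cell virus. The 5′ LTR acts as the promoter for the genomic transcript, since no internal promoter is annotated. Downstream lie the MESV Ψ packaging signal and a truncated gag region lacking its start codon, which together promote efficient encapsidation of the RNA when the plasmid is introduced into a packaging cell line that supplies gag, pol and env in trans. The insert is human HRAS carrying the activating G12V substitution, cloned between BamHI and SalI sites that were destroyed in the process. The catalogue lists the insert as 526 bp, whereas the annotated coding sequence spans about 570 bp. An EMCV internal ribosome entry site follows, driving cap-independent translation of EGFP from the same bicistronic message. GFP is therefore a separate co-expressed reporter rather than a fusion to Ras, despite being listed under the tag field.

Because fluorescence marks cells that express the transcript, transduced populations can be tracked or sorted without drug selection; the vector carries no mammalian resistance marker. The record does not state a specific purpose, but such a construct suits stable expression of constitutively active Ras in studies of Ras signalling and oncogene-driven phenotypes.
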