Addgene plasmid #18780: MSCV H-Ras V12 IRES GFP
Depositing lab: Scott Lowe. Depositing organization: Cold Spring Harbor Laboratory.
Backbone
  Vector backbone: MSCV-IRES-GFP
  Vector type: Mammalian Expression, Retroviral
Growth in bacteria
  Bacterial resistance: Ampicillin, 100 μg/mL
  Growth temperature: 37°C
  Growth strain: DH5alpha
  Copy number: High Copy
Gene/Insert
  Gene/Insert name: H-Ras V12 (alt names: HRas V12; H-Ras)
  Species: H. sapiens (human)
  Insert size (bp): 526
  Mutation: V12
  GenBank ID: NM_005343
  Entrez Gene: HRAS (a.k.a. C-BAS/HAS, C-H-RAS, C-HA-RAS1, CTLO, H-RASIDX, HAMSV, HRAS1, RASH1, p21ras)
  Tag / fusion protein: IRES GFP (C terminal on backbone)
  Cloning method: Restriction Enzyme; 5′ cloning site BamHI (destroyed during cloning); 3′ cloning site SalI (destroyed during cloning)
  Sequencing primers: 5′ MSCV
Terms and licenses: Academic/Nonprofit Terms; Industry Terms: Not Available to Industry
How to cite: MSCV H-Ras V12 IRES GFP was a gift from Scott Lowe (Addgene plasmid # 18780 ; http://n2t.net/addgene:18780 ; RRID:Addgene_18780)
