>Addgene plasmid #18780 | MSCV H-Ras V12 IRES GFP | addgene partial sequence | sequence record 159504 | pLXSN5 5'-CCCTTGAACCTCCTCGTTCGACC-3'
ATCCTCCCTTTATCCAGCCCTCACTCCTTCTCTAGGCGCCGGAATTAGATCCCAGTGTGGTGGTACAGCT
TGGGGGGCCAGGGCCGGGGCCGAGCGATGACGGAATATAAGCTGGTGGTGGTGGGCGCCGTCGGTGTGGG
CAAGAGTGCGCTGACCATCCAGCTGATCCAGAACCATTTTGTGGACGAATACGACCCCACTATAGAGGAT
TCCTACCGGAAGCAGGTGGTCATTGATGGGGAGACGTGCCTGTTGGACATCCTGGATACCGCCGGCCAGG
AGGAGTACAGCGCCATGCGGGACCAGTACATGCGCACCGGGGAGGGCTTCCTGTGTGTGTTTGCCATCAA
CAACACCAAGTCTTTTGAGGACATCCACCAGTACAGGGAGCAGATCAAACGGGTGAAGGACTCGGATGAC
GTGCCCATGGTGCTGGTGGGGAACAAGTGTGACCTGGCTGCACGCACTGTGGAATCTCGGCAGGCTCAGG
ACCTCGCCCGAAGCTACGGCATCCCCTACATCGAGACCTCGGCCAAGACCCGGCAGGGAGTGGAGGATGC
CTTCTACACGTTGGTGCGTGAGATCCGGCAGCACAAGCTGCGGAAGCTGAACCCTCCTGATGAGAGTGGC
CCCGGCTGCATGAGCTGCAAGTGTGTGCTCTCCTGACGCAGCACAAGCTCAGGACATGGAGGTGCCGGAT
GCAGGAAGGAGGTGCAGACGGAAGGAGGAGGAAGGAAGGACGGAAGCAAGGAAGGAAGGAAGGGCTGCTG
GAGCCCAGTCACCCCCCAAGCTGTAGGAATTCCGCCCCCCCC
