>Addgene plasmid #18780 | MSCV H-Ras V12 IRES GFP | addgene partial sequence | sequence record 160456 | IRES-F 5'-TGGCTCTCCTCAAGCGTATT-3'
CCAGAAGGTACCCCATTGTATGGGATCTGATCTGGGGCCTCGGTGCACATGCTTTACATGTGTTTAGTCG
AGGTTAAAAAAACGTCTAGGCCCCCCGAACCACGGGGACGTGGTTTTCCTTTGAAAAACACGATGATAAT
ATGGCCACAACCATGGTGAGCAAGGGCGAGGAGCTGTTCACCGGGGTGGTGCCCATCCTGGTCGAGCTGG
ACGGCGACGTAAACGGCCACAAGTTCAGCGTGTCTGGCGAGGGCGAGGGCGATGCCACCTACGGCAAGCT
GACCCTGAAGTTCATCTGCACCACCGGCAAGCTGCCCGTGCCCTGGCCCACCCTCGTGACCACCCTGACC
TACGGCGTGCAGTGCTTCAGCCGCTACCCCGACCACATGAAGCAGCACGACTTCTTCAAGTCCGCCATGC
CCGAAGGCTACGTCCAGGAGCGCACCATCTTCTTCAAGGACGACGGCAACTACAAGACCCGCGCCGAGGT
GAAGTTCGAGGGCGACACCCTGGTGAACCGCATCGAGCTGAAGGGCATCGACTTCAAGGAGGACGGCAAC
ATCCTGGGGCACAAGCTGGAGTACAACTACAACAGCCACAACGTCTATATCATGGCCGACAAGCAGAAGA
ACGGCATCAAGGCGAACTTCAAGATCCGCCACAACATCGAGGACGGCAGCGTGCAGCTCGCCGACCACTA
CCAGCAGAACACCCCCATCGGCGACGGCCCCGTGCTGCTGCCCGACAACCACTACCTGAGCACCCAGTCC
GCCCTGAGCAAAGACCCCAACGAGAAGCGCGATCACATGGTCCTGCTGGAGTTCGTGACCGCCGCCGGGA
TCACTCTCGGCATGGACGAGCTGTACAAGTAATGAATTAATTAAGAGTTATCAGCTTATCGATACCGTCG
ACCTGCAGCCAAGCTTATCGATAAAATAAAAGATTTTATTTAGTCTC
