>Addgene plasmid #18780 | MSCV H-Ras V12 IRES GFP | addgene partial sequence | sequence record 160458 | EXFP-internal-R 5'-GAACTCCAGCAGGACCATGT-3'
GGGTCTTTGCTCAGGGCGGACTGGGTGCTCAGGTAGTGGTTGTCGGGCAGCAGCACGGGGCCGTCGCCGA
TGGGGGTGTTCTGCTGGTAGTGGTCGGCGAGCTGCACGCTGCCGTCCTCGATGTTGTGGCGGATCTTGAA
GTTCGCCTTGATGCCGTTCTTCTGCTTGTCGGCCATGATATAGACGTTGTGGCTGTTGTAGTTGTACTCC
AGCTTGTGCCCCAGGATGTTGCCGTCCTCCTTGAAGTCGATGCCCTTCAGCTCGATGCGGTTCACCAGGG
TGTCGCCCTCGAACTTCACCTCGGCGCGGGTCTTGTAGTTGCCGTCGTCCTTGAAGAAGATGGTGCGCTC
CTGGACGTAGCCTTCGGGCATGGCGGACTTGAAGAAGTCGTGCTGCTTCATGTGGTCGGGGTAGCGGCTG
AAGCACTGCACGCCGTAGGTCAGGGTGGTCACGAGGGTGGGCCAGGGCACGGGCAGCTTGCCGGTGGTGC
AGATGAACTTCAGGGTCAGCTTGCCGTAGGTGGCATCGCCCTCGCCCTCGCCAGACACGCTGAACTTGTG
GCCGTTTACGTCGCCGTCCAGCTCGACCAGGATGGGCACCACCCCGGTGAACAGCTCCTCGCCCTTGCTC
ACCATGGTTGTGGCCATATTATCATCGTGTTTTTCAAAGGAAAACCACGTCCCCGTGGTTCGGGGGGCCT
AGACGTTTTTTTAACCTCGACTAAACACATGTAAAGCATGTGCACCGAGGCCCCAGATCAGATCCCATAC
AATGGGGTACCTTCTGGGCATCCTTCAGCCCCTTGTTGAATACGCTTGAGGAGAGCCATTTGACTCTTTC
CACAACTATCCAACTCACAACGTGGCACTGGGGTTGTGCCGCCTTTGCAGGTGTATCTTATACACGTGGC
TTTTGGCCGCAGAGGCACCTGTCGCCAGGTGGGG
